>Addgene plasmid #118879 | pOCC215 | depositor full sequence | sequence record 224669 | Full Sequence
AGCTGCCACCATTTTGTTCGCCCAGGACTCTAGCTATAGTTCTAGTGGTTGGCTACGTATACTCCGGAAT
ATTAATAGATCATGGAGATAATTAAAATGATAACCATCTCGCAAATAAATAAGTATTTTACTGTTTTCGT
AACAGTTTTGTAATAAAAAAACCTATAAATATTCCGGATTATTCATACCGTCCCACCATCGGGCGCGGAT
CGCCACCATGGCGGCCGCAAGCGCTATGGCCACAACCTGTTACATTGCACAAGATAAAAATATATCATCA
CGAACAGTAAAACTGTCTGCTTACATAAACAGTAATACAAGGGGTGTTATGCAGTTTAAGGTTTACACCT
ATAAAAGAGAGAGCCGTTATCGTCTGTTTGTGGATGTACAGAGTGATATTATTGACACGCCCGGGCGACG
GATGGTGATCCCCCTGGCCAGTGCCCGTCTGCTGTCAGATAAAGTCTCCCGTGAACTTTACCCGGTGGTG
CATATCGGGGATGAAAGCTGGCGCATGATGACCACCGATATGGCCAGTGTGCCGGTCTCCGTTATCGGGG
AAGAAGTGGCTGATCTCAGCCACCGCGAAAATGACATCAAAAACGCCATTAACCTGATGTTCTGGGGAAT
ATAAATGTCAGGCTCCCTTATACACAGCCAGTGGCGCGCCGGGATCCGCTGGCTCCGCTGCTGGTTCTGG
CATGAACACCCCGGGAATTAACCTGATCAAGGAGGACATGCGCGTGAAGGTGCACATGGAGGGCAACGTG
AACGGCCACGCCTTCGTGATCGAGGGCGAGGGCAAGGGCAAGCCCTACGAGGGCACCCAGACCGCCAACC
TGACCGTGAAGGAGGGCGCCCCCCTGCCCTTCAGCTACGACATCCTGACCACCGCCGTGCACTACGGCAA
CCGGGTGTTCACCAAGTACCCCGAGGACATCCCCGACTACTTCAAGCAGAGCTTCCCCGAGGGCTACAGC
TGGGAGCGCACCATGACCTTCGAGGACAAGGGCATCTGCACCATCCGCAGCGACATCAGCCTGGAGGGCG
ACTGCTTCTTCCAGAACGTGCGCTTCAAGGGCACCAACTTCCCCCCCAACGGCCCCGTGATGCAGAAGAA
GACCCTGAAGTGGGAGCCCAGCACCGAGAAGCTGCACGTGCGCGACGGCCTGCTGGTGGGCAACATCAAC
ATGGCCCTGCTGCTGGAGGGCGGCGGCCACTACCTGTGCGACTTCAAGACCACCTACAAGGCCAAGAAGG
TGGTGCAGCTGCCCGACGCCCACTTCGTGGACCACCGCATCGAGATCCTGGGCAACGACAGCGACTACAA
CAAGGTGAAGCTGTACGAGCACGCCGTGGCCCGCTACAGCCCCCTGCCCAGCCAGGTGTGGCTGGAAGTT
CTGTTCCAGGGGCCGGGCAGCAGCCATCACCATCACCATCACAGTGGATAATAGAAGCTTGTCGAGAAGT
ACTAGAGGATCATAATCAGCCATACCACATTTGTAGAGGTTTTACTTGCTTTAAAAAACCTCCCACACCT
CCCCCTGAACCTGAAACATAAAATGAATGCAATTGTTGTTGTTAACTTGTTTATTGCAGCTTATAATGGT
TACAAATAAAGCAATAGCATCACAAATTTCACAAATAAAGCATTTTTTTCACTGCATTCTAGTTGTGGTT
TGTCCAAACTCATCAATGTATCTTATCATGTCTGGATCTGATCACTGCTTGAGCCTAGGAGATCCGAACC
AGATAAGTGAAAGCCTGCATCCGCAGATCTTAATTAATAAAACACGATACATTGTTATTAGTACATTTAT
TAAGCGCTAGATTCTGTGCGTTGTTGATTTACAGACAATTGTTGTACGTATTTTAATAATTCATTAAATT
TATAATCTTTAGGGTGGTATGTTAGAGCGAAAATCAAATGATTTTCAGCGTCTTTATATCTGAATTTAAA
TATTAAATCCTCAATAGATTTGTAAAATAGGTTTCGATTAGTTTCAAACAAGGGTTGTTTTTCCGAACCG
ATGGCTGGACTATCTAATGGATTTTCGCTCAACGCCACAAAACTTGCCAAATCTTGTAGCAGCAATCTAG
CTTTGTCGATATTCGTTTGTGTTTTGTTTTGTAATAAAGGTTCGACGTCGTTCAAAATATTATGCGCTTT
TGTATTTCTTTCATCACTGTCGTTAGTGTACAATTGACTCGACGTAAACACGTTAAATAACGCTTGGACA
TATTTAACATCGGGCGTGTTAGCTTTATTAGGCCGATTATCGTCGTCGTCCCAACCCTCGTCGTTAGAAG
TTGCTTCCGAAGACGATTTTGCCATAGCCACACGACGCCTATTAATTGTGTCGGCTAACACGTCCGCGAT
CAAATTTGTAGTTGAGCTTTTTGGGCCTCATGGGCCTTCCGCTCACTGCCCGCTTTCCAGTCGGGAAACC
TGTCGTGCCAGCTGCATTAACATGGTCATAGCTGTTTCCTTGCGTATTGGGCGCTCTCCGCTTCCTCGCT
CACTGACTCGCTGCGCTCGGTCGTTCGGGTAAAGCCTGGGGTGCCTAATGAGCAAAAGGCCAGCAAAAGG
CCAGGAACCGTAAAAAGGCCGCGTTGCTGGCGTTTTTCCATAGGCTCCGCCCCCCTGACGAGCATCACAA
AAATCGACGCTCAAGTCAGAGGTGGCGAAACCCGACAGGACTATAAAGATACCAGGCGTTTCCCCCTGGA
AGCTCCCTCGTGCGCTCTCCTGTTCCGACCCTGCCGCTTACCGGATACCTGTCCGCCTTTCTCCCTTCGG
GAAGCGTGGCGCTTTCTCATAGCTCACGCTGTAGGTATCTCAGTTCGGTGTAGGTCGTTCGCTCCAAGCT
GGGCTGTGTGCACGAACCCCCCGTTCAGCCCGACCGCTGCGCCTTATCCGGTAACTATCGTCTTGAGTCC
AACCCGGTAAGACACGACTTATCGCCACTGGCAGCAGCCACTGGTAACAGGATTAGCAGAGCGAGGTATG
TAGGCGGTGCTACAGAGTTCTTGAAGTGGTGGCCTAACTACGGCTACACTAGAAGAACAGTATTTGGTAT
CTGCGCTCTGCTGAAGCCAGTTACCTTCGGAAAAAGAGTTGGTAGCTCTTGATCCGGCAAACAAACCACC
GCTGGTAGCGGTGGTTTTTTTGTTTGCAAGCAGCAGATTACGCGCAGAAAAAAAGGATCTCAAGAAGATC
CTTTGATCTTTTCTACGGGGTCTGACGCTCAGTGGAACGAAAACTCACGTTAAGGGATTTTGGTCATGAG
ATTATCAAAAAGGATCTTCACCTAGATCCTTTTAAATTAAAAATGAAGTTTTAAATCAATCTAAAGTATA
TATGAGTAAACTTGGTCTGACAGTTACCAATGCTTAATCAGTGAGGCACCTATCTCAGCGATCTGTCTAT
TTCGTTCATCCATAGTTGCCTGACTCCCCGTCGTGTAGATAACTACGATACGGGAGGGCTTACCATCTGG
CCCCAGTGCTGCAATGATACCGCGAGACCCACGCTCACCGGCTCCAGATTTATCAGCAATAAACCAGCCA
GCCGGAAGGGCCGAGCGCAGAAGTGGTCCTGCAACTTTATCCGCCTCCATCCAGTCTATTAATTGTTGCC
GGGAAGCTAGAGTAAGTAGTTCGCCAGTTAATAGTTTGCGCAACGTTGTTGCCATTGCTGCAGGCATCGT
GGTGTCACGCTCGTCGTTTGGTATGGCTTCATTCAGCTCCGGTTCCCAACGATCAAGGCGAGTTACATGA
TCCCCCATGTTGTGCAAAAAAGCGGTTAGCTCCTTCGGTCCTCCGATCGTTGTCAGAAGTAAGTTGGCCG
CAGTGTTATCACTCATGGTTATGGCAGCACTGCATAATTCTCTTACTGTCATGCCATCCGTAAGATGCTT
TTCTGTGACTGGTGAGTACTCAACCAAGTCATTCTGAGAATAGTGTATGCGGCGACCGAGTTGCTCTTGC
CCGGCGTCAACACGGGATAATACCGCGCCACATAGCAGAACTTTAAAAGTGCTCATCATTGGAAAACGTT
CTTCGGGGCGAAAACTCTCAAGGATCTTACCGCTGTTGAGATCCAGTTCGATGTAACCCACTCGTGCACC
CAACTGATCTTCAGCATCTTTTACTTTCACCAGCGTTTCTGGGTGAGCAAAAACAGGAAGGCAAAATGCC
GCAAAAAAGGGAATAAGGGCGACACGGAAATGTTGAATACTCATTACTCTTCCTTTTTCAATATTATTGA
AGCATTTATCAGGGTTATTGTCTCATGAGCGGATACATATTTGAATGTATTTAGAAAAATAAACAAATAG
GGGTTCCGCGCACATTTCCCCGAAAAGTGCCACCTAAATTGTAAGCGTTAATATTTTGTTAAAATTCGCG
TTAAATTTTTGTTAAATCAGCTCATTTTTTAACCAATAGGCCGAAATCGGCAAAATCCCTTATAAATCAA
AAGAATAGACCGAGATAGGGTTGAGTGGCCGCTACAGGGCGCTCCCATTCGCCATTCAGGCTGCGCAACT
GTTGGGAAGGGCGTTTCGGTGCGGGCCTCTTCGCTATTACGCCAGCTGGCGAAAGGGGGATGTGCTGCAA
GGCGATTAAGTTGGGTAACGCCAGGGTTTTCCCAGTCACGACGTTGTAAAACGACGGCCAGTGAGCGCGA
CGTAATACGACTCACTATAGGGCGAATTGGCGGAAGGCCGTCAAGGCCGTGACGTTAAAACTATTAAGCC
ATCCAATCGACCGTTAGTCGAATCAGGACCGCTGGTGCGAGAAGCCGCGAAGTATGGCGAATGCATCGTA
TAACGTGTGGAGTCCGCTCATTAGAGCGTCATGTTTAGACAAGAAAGCTACATATTTAATTGATCCCGAT
GATTTTATTGATAAATTGACCCTAACTCCATACACGGTATTCTACAATGGCGGGGTTTTGGTCAAAATTT
CCGGACTGCGATTGTACATGCTGTTAACGGCTCCGCCCACTATTAATGAAATTAAAAATTCCAATTTTAA
AAAACGCAGCAAGAGAAACATTTGTATGAAAGAATGCGTAGAAGGAAAGAAAAATGTCGTGGACATGCTG
AACAACAAGATTAATATGCCTCCGTGTATAAAAAAAATATTGAACGATTTGAAAGAAAACAATGTACCGC
GCGGCGGTATGTACAGGAAGAGGTTTATACTAAACTGTTACATTGCAAACGTGGTTTCGTGTGCCAAGTG
TGAAAACCGATGTTTAATCAAGGCTCTGACGCATTTCTACAACCACGACTCCAAGTGTGTGGGTGAAGTC
ATGCATCTTTTAATCAAATCCCAAGATGTGTATAAACCACCAAACTGCCAAAAAATGAAAACTGTGGACA
AGCTCTGTCCGTTTGCTGGCAACTGCAAGGGTCTCAATCCTATTTGTAATTATTGAATAATAAAACAATT
ATAAATGCTAAATTTGTTTTTTATTAACGATACAAACCAAACGCAACAAGAACATTTGTAGTATTATCTA
TAATTGAAAACGCGTAGTTATAATCGCTGAGGTAATATTTAAAATCATTTTCAAATGATTCACAGTTAAT
TTGCGACAATATAATTTTATTTTCACATAAACTAGACGCCTTGTCGTCTTCTTCTTCGTATTCCTTCTCT
TTTTCATTTTTCTCCTCATAAAAATTAACATAGTTATTATCGTATCCATATATGTATCTATCGTATAGAG
TAAATTTTTTGTTGTCATAAATATATATGTCTTTTTTAATGGGGTGTATAGTACCGCTGCGCATAGTTTT
TCTGTAATTTACAACAGTGCTATTTTCTGGTAGTTCTTCGGAGTGTGTTGCTTTAATTATTAAATTTATA
TAATCAATGAATTTGGGATCGTCGGTTTTGTACAATATGTTGCCGGCATAGTACGCAGCTTCTTCTAGTT
CAATTACACCATTTTTTAGCAGCACCGGATTAACATAACTTTCCAAAATGTTGTACGAACCGTTAAACAA
AAACAGTTCACCTCCCTTTTCTATACTATTGTCTGCGAGCAGTTGTTTGTTGTTAAAAATAACAGCCATT
GTAATGAGACGCACAAACTAATATCACA
Features (pLannotate 1.2.2; 17 found; start..end, strand, type, name):
     79..170     +  promoter       polyhedrin promoter: polh from Autographa californica; promoter for the baculovirus polyhedrin gene
    329..631     +  CDS            ccdB: CCDB_ECOLI - Also known as G, letB, letD. Experimental evidence at protein level: Swiss-Prot protein existence level 1. Toxic component of a type II toxin-antitoxin (TA) system, functioning in plasmid maintainence. Responsible for the post- segregational killing (PSK) of plasmid-free cells, also referred to as a plasmid addiction system. Half-life of over 2 hours. Cell killing by CcdB is accompanied by filamentation, defects in chromosome and plasmid segregation, defects in cell division, formation of anucleate cells, decreased DNA synthesis and plasmid loss. Interferes with the activity of DN
    702..1391    +  CDS            Dendra2: Dendra2 is a photoconvertible green fluorescent protein published in 2006, derived from Dendronephthya sp.. It has high acid sensitivity.
   1425..1442    +  CDS            7xHis (fragment): 6xHis affinity tag
   1478..1561    +  CDS            large T antigen (fragment): large T antigen from SV40 (simian virus 40)
   1584..1718    +  polyA_signal   SV40 poly(A) signal: SV40 polyadenylation signal
   1791..2163    +  3'UTR          polyhedrin 3' UTR: 3' UTR from the Autographa californica nucleopolyhedrovirus polyhedrin gene (Suzuki et al., 2006)
   2423..2470    -  CDS            lacI (fragment): lac repressor; lacI; The lac repressor binds to the lac operator to inhibit transcription in E. coli. This inhibition can be relieved by adding lactose or isopropyl-β-D-thiogalactopyranoside (IPTG).
   2507..2547    -  rep_origin     RSF ori (fragment): Plasmids containing the RSF 1030 origin of replication can be propagated in E. coli cells that contain additional plasmids with compatible origins.
   2625..3213    -  rep_origin     ori: high-copy-number ColE1/pMB1/pBR322/pUC origin of replication
   3384..4244    -  CDS            AmpR: β-lactamase; bla; confers resistance to ampicillin, carbenicillin, and related antibiotics
   4246..4350    -  promoter       AmpR promoter: bla
   4376..4507    -  rep_origin     M13 ori (fragment): M13 bacteriophage origin of replication; arrow indicates direction of (+) strand synthesis
   4528..4684    -  CDS            lacZα (fragment): LacZα fragment of β-galactosidase; lacZ fragment
   4693..4711    +  promoter       T7 promoter: promoter for bacteriophage T7 RNA polymerase
   4814..5443    +  CDS            LEF-2: LEF2_NPVAC - Experimental evidence at protein level: Swiss-Prot protein existence level 1. Plays an essential role in viral DNA replication. Does not seem to participate in the initiation step but is rather important for the amplification of DNA. Also required for expression from the vp39 and polh promoters. From Autographa californica nuclear polyhedrosis virus (AcMNPV).
   5484..6089    +  CDS            ORF603: baculovirus ORF603 protein
