>Addgene plasmid #118879 | pOCC215 | addgene full sequence | sequence record 232264 | Addgene NGS Result
ATCATGGAGATAATTAAAATGATAACCATCTCGCAAATAAATAAGTATTTTACTGTTTTCGTAACAGTTT
TGTAATAAAAAAACCTATAAATATTCCGGATTATTCATACCGTCCCACCATCGGGCGCGGATCGCCACCA
TGGCGGCCGCAAGCGCTATGGCCACAACCTGTTACATTGCACAAGATAAAAATATATCATCACGAACAGT
AAAACTGTCTGCTTACATAAACAGTAATACAAGGGGTGTTATGCAGTTTAAGGTTTACACCTATAAAAGA
GAGAGCCGTTATCGTCTGTTTGTGGATGTACAGAGTGATATTATTGACACGCCCGGGCGACGGATGGTGA
TCCCCCTGGCCAGTGCCCGTCTGCTGTCAGATAAAGTCTCCCGTGAACTTTACCCGGTGGTGCATATCGG
GGATGAAAGCTGGCGCATGATGACCACCGATATGGCCAGTGTGCCGGTCTCCGTTATCGGGGAAGAAGTG
GCTGATCTCAGCCACCGCGAAAATGACATCAAAAACGCCATTAACCTGATGTTCTGGGGAATATAAATGT
CAGGCTCCCTTATACACAGCCAGTGGCGCGCCGGGATCCGCTGGCTCCGCTGCTGGTTCTGGCATGAACA
CCCCGGGAATTAACCTGATCAAGGAGGACATGCGCGTGAAGGTGCACATGGAGGGCAACGTGAACGGCCA
CGCCTTCGTGATCGAGGGCGAGGGCAAGGGCAAGCCCTACGAGGGCACCCAGACCGCCAACCTGACCGTG
AAGGAGGGCGCCCCCCTGCCCTTCAGCTACGACATCCTGACCACCGCCGTGCACTACGGCAACCGGGTGT
TCACCAAGTACCCCGAGGACATCCCCGACTACTTCAAGCAGAGCTTCCCCGAGGGCTACAGCTGGGAGCG
CACCATGACCTTCGAGGACAAGGGCATCTGCACCATCCGCAGCGACATCAGCCTGGAGGGCGACTGCTTC
TTCCAGAACGTGCGCTTCAAGGGCACCAACTTCCCCCCCAACGGCCCCGTGATGCAGAAGAAGACCCTGA
AGTGGGAGCCCAGCACCGAGAAGCTGCACGTGCGCGACGGCCTGCTGGTGGGCAACATCAACATGGCCCT
GCTGCTGGAGGGCGGCGGCCACTACCTGTGCGACTTCAAGACCACCTACAAGGCCAAGAAGGTGGTGCAG
CTGCCCGACGCCCACTTCGTGGACCACCGCATCGAGATCCTGGGCAACGACAGCGACTACAACAAGGTGA
AGCTGTACGAGCACGCCGTGGCCCGCTACAGCCCCCTGCCCAGCCAGGTGTGGCTGGAAGTTCTGTTCCA
GGGGCCGGGCAGCAGCCATCACCATCACCATCACAGTGGATAATAGAAGCTTGTCGAGAAGTACTAGAGG
ATCATAATCAGCCATACCACATTTGTAGAGGTTTTACTTGCTTTAAAAAACCTCCCACACCTCCCCCTGA
ACCTGAAACATAAAATGAATGCAATTGTTGTTGTTAACTTGTTTATTGCAGCTTATAATGGTTACAAATA
AAGCAATAGCATCACAAATTTCACAAATAAAGCATTTTTTTCACTGCATTCTAGTTGTGGTTTGTCCAAA
CTCATCAATGTATCTTATCATGTCTGGATCTGATCACTGCTTGAGCCTAGGAGATCCGAACCAGATAAGT
GAAAGCCTGCATCCGCAGATCTTAATTAATAAAACACGATACATTGTTATTAGTACATTTATTAAGCGCT
AGATTCTGTGCGTTGTTGATTTACAGACAATTGTTGTACGTATTTTAATAATTCATTAAATTTATAATCT
TTAGGGTGGTATGTTAGAGCGAAAATCAAATGATTTTCAGCGTCTTTATATCTGAATTTAAATATTAAAT
CCTCAATAGATTTGTAAAATAGGTTTCGATTAGTTTCAAACAAGGGTTGTTTTTCCGAACCGATGGCTGG
ACTATCTAATGGATTTTCGCTCAACGCCACAAAACTTGCCAAATCTTGTAGCAGCAATCTAGCTTTGTCG
ATATTCGTTTGTGTTTTGTTTTGTAATAAAGGTTCGACGTCGTTCAAAATATTATGCGCTTTTGTATTTC
TTTCATCACTGTCGTTAGTGTACAATTGACTCGACGTAAACACGTTAAATAACGCTTGGACATATTTAAC
ATCGGGCGTGTTAGCTTTATTAGGCCGATTATCGTCGTCGTCCCAACCCTCGTCGTTAGAAGTTGCTTCC
GAAGACGATTTTGCCATAGCCACACGACGCCTATTAATTGTGTCGGCTAACACGTCCGCGATCAAATTTG
TAGTTGAGCTTTTTGGGCCTCATGGGCCTTCCGCTCACTGCCCGCTTTCCAGTCGGGAAACCTGTCGTGC
CAGCTGCATTAACATGGTCATAGCTGTTTCCTTGCGTATTGGGCGCTCTCCGCTTCCTCGCTCACTGACT
CGCTGCGCTCGGTCGTTCGGGTAAAGCCTGGGGTGCCTAATGAGCAAAAGGCCAGCAAAAGGCCAGGAAC
CGTAAAAAGGCCGCGTTGCTGGCGTTTTTCCATAGGCTCCGCCCCCCTGACGAGCATCACAAAAATCGAC
GCTCAAGTCAGAGGTGGCGAAACCCGACAGGACTATAAAGATACCAGGCGTTTCCCCCTGGAAGCTCCCT
CGTGCGCTCTCCTGTTCCGACCCTGCCGCTTACCGGATACCTGTCCGCCTTTCTCCCTTCGGGAAGCGTG
GCGCTTTCTCATAGCTCACGCTGTAGGTATCTCAGTTCGGTGTAGGTCGTTCGCTCCAAGCTGGGCTGTG
TGCACGAACCCCCCGTTCAGCCCGACCGCTGCGCCTTATCCGGTAACTATCGTCTTGAGTCCAACCCGGT
AAGACACGACTTATCGCCACTGGCAGCAGCCACTGGTAACAGGATTAGCAGAGCGAGGTATGTAGGCGGT
GCTACAGAGTTCTTGAAGTGGTGGCCTAACTACGGCTACACTAGAAGAACAGTATTTGGTATCTGCGCTC
TGCTGAAGCCAGTTACCTTCGGAAAAAGAGTTGGTAGCTCTTGATCCGGCAAACAAACCACCGCTGGTAG
CGGTGGTTTTTTTGTTTGCAAGCAGCAGATTACGCGCAGAAAAAAAGGATCTCAAGAAGATCCTTTGATC
TTTTCTACGGGGTCTGACGCTCAGTGGAACGAAAACTCACGTTAAGGGATTTTGGTCATGAGATTATCAA
AAAGGATCTTCACCTAGATCCTTTTAAATTAAAAATGAAGTTTTAAATCAATCTAAAGTATATATGAGTA
AACTTGGTCTGACAGTTACCAATGCTTAATCAGTGAGGCACCTATCTCAGCGATCTGTCTATTTCGTTCA
TCCATAGTTGCCTGACTCCCCGTCGTGTAGATAACTACGATACGGGAGGGCTTACCATCTGGCCCCAGTG
CTGCAATGATACCGCGAGAACCACGCTCACCGGCTCCAGATTTATCAGCAATAAACCAGCCAGCCGGAAG
GGCCGAGCGCAGAAGTGGTCCTGCAACTTTATCCGCCTCCATCCAGTCTATTAATTGTTGCCGGGAAGCT
AGAGTAAGTAGTTCGCCAGTTAATAGTTTGCGCAACGTTGTTGCCATTGCTACAGGCATCGTGGTGTCAC
GCTCGTCGTTTGGTATGGCTTCATTCAGCTCCGGTTCCCAACGATCAAGGCGAGTTACATGATCCCCCAT
GTTGTGCAAAAAAGCGGTTAGCTCCTTCGGTCCTCCGATCGTTGTCAGAAGTAAGTTGGCCGCAGTGTTA
TCACTCATGGTTATGGCAGCACTGCATAATTCTCTTACTGTCATGCCATCCGTAAGATGCTTTTCTGTGA
CTGGTGAGTACTCAACCAAGTCATTCTGAGAATAGTGTATGCGGCGACCGAGTTGCTCTTGCCCGGCGTC
AATACGGGATAATACCGCGCCACATAGCAGAACTTTAAAAGTGCTCATCATTGGAAAACGTTCTTCGGGG
CGAAAACTCTCAAGGATCTTACCGCTGTTGAGATCCAGTTCGATGTAACCCACTCGTGCACCCAACTGAT
CTTCAGCATCTTTTACTTTCACCAGCGTTTCTGGGTGAGCAAAAACAGGAAGGCAAAATGCCGCAAAAAA
GGGAATAAGGGCGACACGGAAATGTTGAATACTCATACTCTTCCTTTTTCAATATTATTGAAGCATTTAT
CAGGGTTATTGTCTCATGAGCGGATACATATTTGAATGTATTTAGAAAAATAAACAAATAGGGGTTCCGC
GCACATTTCCCCGAAAAGTGCCACCTAAATTGTAAGCGTTAATATTTTGTTAAAATTCGCGTTAAATTTT
TGTTAAATCAGCTCATTTTTTAACCAATAGGCCGAAATCGGCAAAATCCCTTATAAATCAAAAGAATAGA
CCGAGATAGGGTTGAGTGGCCGCTACAGGGCGCTCCCATTCGCCATTCAGGCTGCGCAACTGTTGGGAAG
GGCGTTTCGGTGCGGGCCTCTTCGCTATTACGCCAGCTGGCGAAAGGGGGATGTGCTGCAAGGCGATTAA
GTTGGGTAACGCCAGGGTTTTCCCAGTCACGACGTTGTAAAACGACGGCCAGTGAGCGCGACGTAATACG
ACTCACTATAGGGCGAATTGGCGGAAGGCCGTCAAGGCCGTGACGTTAAAACTATTAAGCCATCCAATCG
ACCGTTAGTCGAATCAGGACCGCTGGTGCGAGAAGCCGCGAAGTATGGCGAATGCATCGTATAACGTGTG
GAGTCCGCTCATTAGAGCGTCATGTTTAGACAAGAAAGCTACATATTTAATTGATCCCGATGATTTTATT
GATAAATTGACCCTAACTCCATACACGGTATTCTACAATGGCGGGGTTTTGGTCAAAATTTCCGGACTGC
GATTGTACATGCTGTTAACGGCTCCGCCCACTATTAATGAAATTAAAAATTCCAATTTTAAAAAACGCAG
CAAGAGAAACATTTGTATGAAAGAATGCGTAGAAGGAAAGAAAAATGTCGTGGACATGCTGAACAACAAG
ATTAATATGCCTCCGTGTATAAAAAAAATATTGAACGATTTGAAAGAAAACAATGTACCGCGCGGCGGTA
TGTACAGGAAGAGGTTTATACTAAACTGTTACATTGCAAACGTGGTTTCGTGTGCCAAGTGTGAAAACCG
ATGTTTAATCAAGGCTCTGACGCATTTCTACAACCACGACTCCAAGTGTGTGGGTGAAGTCATGCATCTT
TTAATCAAATCCCAAGATGTGTATAAACCACCAAACTGCCAAAAAATGAAAACTGTGGACAAGCTCTGTC
CGTTTGCTGGCAACTGCAAGGGTCTCAATCCTATTTGTAATTATTGAATAATAAAACAATTATAAATGCT
AAATTTGTTTTTTATTAACGATACAAACCAAACGCAACAAGAACATTTGTAGTATTATCTATAATTGAAA
ACGCGTAGTTATAATCGCTGAGGTAATATTTAAAATCATTTTCAAATGATTCACAGTTAATTTGCGACAA
TATAATTTTATTTTCACATAAACTAGACGCCTTGTCGTCTTCTTCTTCGTATTCCTTCTCTTTTTCATTT
TTCTCCTCATAAAAATTAACATAGTTATTATCGTATCCATATATGTATCTATCGTATAGAGTAAATTTTT
TGTTGTCATAAATATATATGTCTTTTTTAATGGGGTGTATAGTACCGCTGCGCATAGTTTTTCTGTAATT
TACAACAGTGCTATTTTCTGGTAGTTCTTCGGAGTGTGTTGCTTTAATTATTAAATTTATATAATCAATG
AATTTGGGATCGTCGGTTTTGTACAATATGTTGCCGGCATAGTACGCAGCTTCTTCTAGTTCAATTACAC
CATTTTTTAGCAGCACCGGATTAACATAACTTTCCAAAATGTTGTACGAACCGTTAAACAAAAACAGTTC
ACCTCCCTTTTCTATACTATTGTCTGCGAGCAGTTGTTTGTTGTTAAAAATAACAGCCATTGTAATGAGA
CGCACAAACTAATATCACAAGCTGCCACCATTTTGTTCGCCCAGGACTCTAGCTATAGTTCTAGTGGTTG
GCTACGTATACTCCGGAATATTAATAG
Features (pLannotate 1.2.2; 17 found; start..end, strand, type, name):
      1..92      +  promoter       polyhedrin promoter: polh from Autographa californica; promoter for the baculovirus polyhedrin gene
    251..553     +  CDS            ccdB: CCDB_ECOLI - Also known as G, letB, letD. Experimental evidence at protein level: Swiss-Prot protein existence level 1. Toxic component of a type II toxin-antitoxin (TA) system, functioning in plasmid maintainence. Responsible for the post- segregational killing (PSK) of plasmid-free cells, also referred to as a plasmid addiction system. Half-life of over 2 hours. Cell killing by CcdB is accompanied by filamentation, defects in chromosome and plasmid segregation, defects in cell division, formation of anucleate cells, decreased DNA synthesis and plasmid loss. Interferes with the activity of DN
    624..1313    +  CDS            Dendra2: Dendra2 is a photoconvertible green fluorescent protein published in 2006, derived from Dendronephthya sp.. It has high acid sensitivity.
   1347..1364    +  CDS            7xHis (fragment): 6xHis affinity tag
   1400..1483    +  CDS            large T antigen (fragment): large T antigen from SV40 (simian virus 40)
   1506..1640    +  polyA_signal   SV40 poly(A) signal: SV40 polyadenylation signal
   1713..2085    +  3'UTR          polyhedrin 3' UTR: 3' UTR from the Autographa californica nucleopolyhedrovirus polyhedrin gene (Suzuki et al., 2006)
   2345..2392    -  CDS            lacI (fragment): lac repressor; lacI; The lac repressor binds to the lac operator to inhibit transcription in E. coli. This inhibition can be relieved by adding lactose or isopropyl-β-D-thiogalactopyranoside (IPTG).
   2429..2469    -  rep_origin     RSF ori (fragment): Plasmids containing the RSF 1030 origin of replication can be propagated in E. coli cells that contain additional plasmids with compatible origins.
   2547..3135    -  rep_origin     ori: high-copy-number ColE1/pMB1/pBR322/pUC origin of replication
   3306..4166    -  CDS            AmpR: β-lactamase; bla; confers resistance to ampicillin, carbenicillin, and related antibiotics
   4167..4271    -  promoter       AmpR promoter: bla
   4297..4428    -  rep_origin     M13 ori (fragment): M13 bacteriophage origin of replication; arrow indicates direction of (+) strand synthesis
   4449..4605    -  CDS            lacZα (fragment): LacZα fragment of β-galactosidase; lacZ fragment
   4614..4632    +  promoter       T7 promoter: promoter for bacteriophage T7 RNA polymerase
   4735..5364    +  CDS            LEF-2: LEF2_NPVAC - Experimental evidence at protein level: Swiss-Prot protein existence level 1. Plays an essential role in viral DNA replication. Does not seem to participate in the initiation step but is rather important for the amplification of DNA. Also required for expression from the vp39 and polh promoters. From Autographa californica nuclear polyhedrosis virus (AcMNPV).
   5405..6010    +  CDS            ORF603: baculovirus ORF603 protein
