[The description below was written by a language model from this plasmid's Addgene catalogue record and pLannotate feature annotations shown in this document.]
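Description:
pOCC215 is a baculovirus transfer (shuttle) vector built on the pOET1 backbone and belonging to the FlexiBAC insect-expression system. It is intended for generating recombinant baculovirus by recombination with a FlashBac-type bacmid. In E. coli it is maintained as a high-copy plasmid through a ColE1/pUC-type origin and selected with ampicillin via the β-lactamase gene. Because the empty vector carries the ccdB toxin gene, it is propagated in the ccdB-tolerant strain DB3.1. Short fragments annotated as lacI, RSF ori, M13 ori, lacZα and a T7 promoter appear to be backbone remnants with no stated role.

The expression cassette is driven by the very late polyhedrin (polH) promoter of AcMNPV. Downstream lies a ccdB stuffer bounded by NotI and AscI sites. A gene of interest is cloned in place of ccdB, which provides counter-selection against uncut or religated vector in ordinary E. coli strains. An insert placed in frame is fused at its C terminus to Dendra2, a green-to-red photoconvertible fluorescent protein, followed by a 3C protease recognition site and a 6xHis tag before the stop codon. The 3C site is named in the catalogue entry but not annotated in the feature tables. An SV40 polyadenylation signal and the polyhedrin 3′ UTR follow the cassette. On the upstream side, the baculoviral LEF-2 and ORF603 sequences presumably provide homology for recombination into the viral genome.

The two sequence records, depositor and NGS, differ by one nucleotide in length and in their start coordinate, but they carry the same 17 features. The vector is used to produce fluorescently trackable, affinity-purifiable proteins in insect cells.
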