Addgene plasmid #118879: pOCC215
Purpose: shuttle vector for baculovirus production, using FlashBac bacmid; for recombinant protein with C-terminal Dendra2, and C-terminal HIS6 tag, cleavable with 3C
Depositing lab: Marc Bickle & PEPC MPI CBG. Depositing organization: Max Planck Institute of Molecular Cell Biology and Genetics. Publication: FlexiBAC: a versatile, open-source baculovirus vector system for protein expression, secretion, and proteolytic processing. Lemaitre RP, Bogdanova A, Borgonovo B, Woodruff JB, Drechsel DN. BMC Biotechnol. 2019 Mar 29;19(1):20. doi: 10.1186/s12896-019-0512-z. PubMed 30925874.
Backbone
  Vector backbone: pOET1
  Backbone size w/o insert (bp): 4900
  Vector type: Insect Expression
Growth in bacteria
  Bacterial resistance: Ampicillin, 100 μg/mL
  Growth temperature: 37°C
  Growth strain: DB3.1
  Copy number: High Copy
Gene/Insert
  Gene/Insert name: NcoI-NotI-ccdB-AscI-Dendra2-3C-HIS6-stop-HindIII cassette
  Promoter: polH
  Tag / fusion protein: Dendra2, HIS6, cleavable with 3C protease (C terminal on backbone)
  Cloning method: Restriction Enzyme; 5′ cloning site NotI (unknown if destroyed); 3′ cloning site AscI (unknown if destroyed)
Terms and licenses: Academic/Nonprofit Terms; Industry Terms: Not Available to Industry
How to cite: pOCC215 was a gift from Marc Bickle & PEPC MPI CBG (Addgene plasmid # 118879 ; http://n2t.net/addgene:118879 ; RRID:Addgene_118879)
